>Addgene plasmid #65728 | pet23a_RBPMS_1_101 | depositor full sequence | sequence record 111787 | pet23a_RBPMS_1_101 sequence 3962 bps
TGGCGAATGGG
[124 nt withheld, positions 12-135]
C
[91 nt withheld, positions 137-227]
A
[49 nt withheld, positions 229-277]
CCTTTGACGTTGGAGTCCACGTTCTTT
[37 nt withheld, positions 305-341]
ACCCTATCTCGGTCTATTCTTTTGATTTATAAGGGATTTTGCCGATTTCGGCCTATTGGTTAAAAAATGA
GCTGATTTAACAAAAATTTAACGCGAATTTTAACAAAATATTAACGTTTACAATTTCAGGTGGCACTTTT
CGGGGAAATGTGCGCGGAACCCCTATTTGTTTATTTTTCTAAATACATTCAAATATGTATCCGCTCATGA
GACAATAACCCTGATAAATGCTTCAATAATATTGAAAAAGGAAGAGTATGAGTATTCAACATTTCCGTGT
CGCCCTTATTCCCTTTTTTGCGGCATTTTGCCTTCCTGTTTTTGCTCACCCAGAAACGCTGGTGAAAGTA
AAAGATGCTGAAGATCAGTTGGGTGCACGAGTGGGTTACATCGAACTGGATCTCAACAGCGGTAAGATCC
TTGAGAGTTTTCGCCCCGAAGAACGTTTTCCAATGATGAGCACTTTTAAAGTTCTGCTATGTGGCGCGGT
ATTATCCCGTATTGACGCCGGGCAAGAGCAACTCGGTCGCCGCATACACTATTCTCAGAATGACTTGGTT
GAGTACTCACCAGTCACAGAAAAGCATCTTACGGATGGCATGACAGTAAGAGAATTATGCAGTGCTGCCA
TAACCATGAGTGATAACACTGCGGCCAACTTACTTCTGACAACGATCGGAGGACCGAAGGAGCTAACCGC
TTTTTTGCACAACATGGGGGATCATGTAACTCGCCTTGATCGTTGGGAACCGGAGCTGAATGAAGCCATA
CCAAACGACGAGCGTGACACCACGATGCCTGCAGCAATGGCAACAACGTTGCGCAAACTATTAACTGGCG
AACTACTTACTCTAGCTTCCCGGCAACAATTAATAGACTGGATGGAGGCGGATAAAGTTGCAGGACCACT
TCTGCGCTCGGCCCTTCCGGCTGGCTGGTTTATTGCTGATAAATCTGGAGCCGGTGAGCGTGGGTCTCGC
GGTATCATTGCAGCACTGGGGCCAGATGGTAAGCCCTCCCGTATCGTAGTTATCTACACGACGGGGAGTC
AGGCAACTATGGATGAACGAAATAGACAGATCGCTGAGATAGGTGCCTCACTGATTAAGCATTGGTAACT
GTCAGACCAAGTTTACTCATATATACTTTAGATTGATTTAAAACTTCATTTTTAATTTAAAAGGATCTAG
GTGAAGATCCTTTTTGATAATCTCATGACCAAAATCCCTTAACGTGAGTTTTCGTTCCACTGAGCGTCAG
ACCCCGTAGAAAAGATCAAAGGATCTTCTTGAGATCCTTTTTTTCTGCGCGTAATCTGCTGCTTGCAAAC
AAAAAAACCACCGCTACCAGCGGTGGTTTGTTTGCCGGATCAAGAGCTACCAACTCTTTTTCCGAAGGTA
ACTGGCTTCAGCAGAGCGCAGATACCAAATACTGTCCTTCTAGTGTAGCCGTAGTTAGGCCACCACTTCA
AGAACTCTGTAGCACCGCCTACATACCTCGCTCTGCTAATCCTGTTACCAGTGGCTGCTGCCAGTGGCGA
TAAGTCGTGTCTTACCGGGTTGGACTCAAGACGATAGTTACCGGATAAGGCGCAGCGGTCGGGCTGAACG
GGGGGTTCGTGCACACAGCCCAGCTTGGAGCGAACGACCTACACCGAACTGAGATACCTACAGCGTGAGC
TATGAGAAAGCGCCACGCTTCCCGAAGGGAGAAAGGCGGACAGGTATCCGGTAAGCGGCAGGGTCGGAAC
AGGAGAGCGCACGAGGGAGCTTCCAGGGGGAAACGCCTGGTATCTTTATAGTCCTGTCGGGTTTCGCCAC
CTCTGACTTGAGCGTCGATTTTTGTGATGCTCGTCAGGGGGGCGGAGCCTATGGAAAAACGCCAGCAACG
CGGCCTTTTTACGGTTCCTGGCCTTTTGCTGGCCTTTTGCTCACATGTTCTTTCCTGCGTTATCCCCTGA
TTCTGTGGATAACCGTATTACCGCCTTTGAGTGAGCTGATACCGCTCGCCGCAGCCGAACGACCGAGCGC
AGCGAGTCAGTGAGCGAGGAAGCGGAAGAGCGCCTGATGCGGTATTTTCTCCTTACGCATCTGTGCGGTA
TTTCACACCGCATATATGGTGCACTCTCAGTACAATCTGCTCTGATGCCGCATAGTTAAGCCAGTATACA
CTCCGCTATCGCTACGTGACTGGGTCATGGCTGCGCCCCGACACCCGCCAACACCCGCTGACGCGCCCTG
ACGGGCTTGTCTGCTCCCGGCATCCGCTTACAGACAAGCTGTGACCGTCTCCGGGAGCTGCATGTGTCAG
AGGTTTTCACCGTCATCACCGAAACGCGCGAGGCAGCTGCGGTAAAGCTCATCAGCGTGGTCGTGAAGCG
ATTCACAGATGTCTGCCTGTTCATCCGCGTCCAGCTCGTTGAGTTTCTCCAGAAGCGTTAATGTCTGGCT
TCTGATAAAGCGGGCCATGTTAAGGGCGGTTTTTTCCTGTTTGGTCACTGATGCCTCCGTGTAAGGGGGA
TTTCTGTTCATGGGGGTAATGATACCGATGAAACGAGAGAGGATGCTCACGATACGGGTTACTGATGATG
AACATGCCCGGTTACTGGAACGTTGTGAGGGTAAACAACTGGCGGTATGGATGCGGCGGGACCAGAGAAA
AATCACTCAGGGTCAATGCCAGCGCTTCGTTAATACAGATGTAGGTGTTCCACAGGGTAGCCAGCAGCAT
CCTGCGATGCAGATCCGGAACATAATGGTGCAGGGCGCTGACTTCCGCGTTTCCAGACTTTACGAAACAC
GGAAACCGAAGACCATTCATGTTGTTGCTCAGGTCGCAGACGTTTTGCAGCAGCAGTCGCTTCACGTTCG
CTCGCGTATCGGTGATTCATTCTGCTAACCAGTAAGGCAACCCCGCCAGCCTAGCCGGGTCCTCAACGAC
AGGAGCACGATCATGCGCACCCGTGGCCAGGACCCAACGCTGCCCGAGATCTCGATCCCGCGAAATTAAT
ACGACTCACTATAGGGAGACCACAACGGTTTCCCTCTAGAAATAATTTTGTTTAACTTTAAGAAGGAGAT
ATACATATGGCTAGCATGACTGGTGGACAGCAAATGGGTCGCGGATCCGAATTCGAGCTCCGTCGACCCA
TGAACAACGGCGGCAAAGCCGAGAAGGAGAACACCCCGAGCGAGGCCAACCTTCAGGAGGAGGAGGTCCG
GACCCTATTTGTCAGTGGCCTTCCTCTGGATATCAAACCTCGGGAGCTCTATCTGCTTTTCAGACCATTT
AAGGGCTATGAGGGTTCTCTTATAAAGCTCACATCTAAACAGCCTGTAGGTTTTGTCAGTTTTGACAGTC
GCTCAGAAGCAGAGGCTGCAAAGAATGCTTTGAATGGCATCCGCTTCGATCCTGAAATTCCGCAAACACT
ACGACTAGAGTTTGCTAAGGCGGCCGCACTCGAGCACCACCACCACCACCACTGAGATCCGGCTGCTAAC
AAAGCCCGAAAGGAAGCTGAGTTGGCTGCTGCCACCGCTGAGCAATAACTAGCATAACCCCTTGGGGCCT
CTAAACGGGTCTTGAGGGGTTTTTTGCTGAAAGGAGGAACTATATCCGGAT
Features (pLannotate 1.2.2; 14 found; start..end, strand, type, name):
     12..467     +  rep_origin     f1 ori (sequence partly withheld): f1 bacteriophage origin of replication; arrow indicates direction of (+) strand synthesis
    494..598     +  promoter       AmpR promoter: bla
    599..1459    +  CDS            AmpR: β-lactamase; bla; confers resistance to ampicillin, carbenicillin, and related antibiotics
   1630..2218    +  rep_origin     ori: high-copy-number ColE1/pMB1/pBR322/pUC origin of replication
   2404..2546    -  misc_feature   bom: basis of mobility region from pBR322
   2648..2839    -  CDS            rop: Rop protein, which maintains plasmids at low copy number; rop
   2856..3236    +  CDS            YPB1_ECOLX: Protein predicted: Swiss-Prot protein existence level 4. From Escherichia coli.
   3348..3366    +  promoter       T7 promoter: promoter for bacteriophage T7 RNA polymerase
   3398..3420    +  RBS            RBS: efficient ribosome binding site from bacteriophage T7 gene 10 (Olins and Rangwala, 1989)
   3428..3460    +  CDS            T7 tag (gene 10 leader): leader peptide from bacteriophage T7 gene 10 promotes efficient translation in E. coli
   3491..3793    +  CDS            RBPMS (fragment): RBPMS_HUMAN - Also known as HERMES. Experimental evidence at protein level: Swiss-Prot protein existence level 1. Acts as a coactivator of transcriptional activity. Required to increase TGFB1/Smad-mediated transactivation. Acts through SMAD2, SMAD3 and SMAD4 to increase transcriptional activity. Increases phosphorylation of SMAD2 and SMAD3 on their C-terminal SSXS motif, possibly through recruitment of TGFBR1. Promotes the nuclear accumulation of SMAD2, SMAD3 and SMAD4 proteins (PubMed:26347403). Binds to poly(A) RNA (PubMed:17099224, PubMed:26347403). From Homo sapiens (Human).
   3806..3823    +  CDS            9xHis (fragment): 9xHis affinity tag
   3833..3882    +  CDS            SET1 (fragment): solubility-enhancement tag derived from T7 phage gene 10B
   3890..3937    +  terminator     T7 terminator: transcription terminator for bacteriophage T7 RNA polymerase
