[The description below was written by a language model from this plasmid's Addgene catalogue record and pLannotate feature annotations shown in this document.]
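Description:
pet23a_RBPMS_1_101 is a bacterial expression plasmid built on the Novagen pET-23a backbone for overproducing a truncated form of the human RNA-binding protein RBPMS (also known as HERMES) in E. coli. The full depositor sequence is 3,962 nt. The plasmid is maintained through a ColE1/pBR322-type origin. The annotation also detects the bom mobility region and a rop sequence, while the catalogue lists copy number as unknown. Selection is by ampicillin, through a β-lactamase gene with its own promoter. An f1 phage origin is also present, which allows single-stranded DNA production when helper phage is supplied.

The insert is a deletion construct encoding amino acids 1–101 of RBPMS, cloned between SalI and NotI sites that both remain intact. Transcription is driven by a bacteriophage T7 promoter and ends at a T7 terminator, so expression requires a host that supplies T7 RNA polymerase. Translation starts from the efficient T7 gene 10 ribosome binding site. The gene 10 leader (T7 tag) lies upstream of the insert, so the product probably carries this short N-terminal peptide, although the catalogue entry lists only the C-terminal tag. That tag is a backbone-encoded polyhistidine tag downstream of RBPMS. The annotation tool labels it as a fragment of a 9xHis tag, and its length corresponds to six histidines. The short "SET1" fragment called after the His tag, like the predicted YPB1 open reading frame in the backbone, is probably an automated match to vector sequence rather than a designed element.

The stated purpose is bacterial overexpression of RBPMS, and the His tag would permit metal-affinity purification of the recombinant fragment. The associated study characterised the RNA recognition element and mRNA targets of the RBPMS family.
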