Addgene plasmid #65728: pet23a_RBPMS_1_101
Purpose: plasmid for bacterial overexpression of RBPMS
Depositing lab: Thomas Tuschl. Depositing organization: Rockefeller University. Publication: Identification of the RNA recognition element of the RBPMS family of RNA-binding proteins and their transcriptome-wide mRNA targets. Farazi TA, Leonhardt CS, Mukherjee N, Mihailovic A, Li S, Max KE, Meyer C, Yamaji M, Cekan P, Jacobs NC, Gerstberger S, Bognanni C, Larsson E, Ohler U, Tuschl T. RNA. 2014 Jul;20(7):1090-102. doi: 10.1261/rna.045005.114. Epub 2014 May 23. PubMed 24860013.
Backbone
  Vector backbone: pet23a
  Backbone manufacturer: Novagen
  Backbone size w/o insert (bp): 3626
  Vector type: Bacterial Expression
Growth in bacteria
  Bacterial resistance: Ampicillin, 100 μg/mL
  Growth temperature: 37°C
  Growth strain: Top10
  Copy number: Unknown
Gene/Insert
  Gene/Insert name: RBPMS
  Species: H. sapiens (human)
  Mutation: deletion construct encoding amino acids 1-101
  GenBank ID: NM_001008710
  Entrez Gene: RBPMS (a.k.a. HERMES)
  Promoter: T7
  Tag / fusion protein: His Tag (C terminal on backbone)
  Cloning method: Restriction Enzyme; 5′ cloning site SalI (not destroyed); 3′ cloning site NotI (not destroyed)
  Sequencing primers: 5′ T7_promoter_primer; 3′ T7_Terminal_Primer
Terms and licenses: Academic/Nonprofit Terms; Industry Terms: Not Available to Industry
How to cite: pet23a_RBPMS_1_101 was a gift from Thomas Tuschl (Addgene plasmid # 65728 ; http://n2t.net/addgene:65728 ; RRID:Addgene_65728)
