>Addgene plasmid #65728 | pet23a_RBPMS_1_101 | addgene partial sequence | sequence record 116435 | T7term 5'-GCTAGTTATTGCTCAGCGG-3'
GTTAGCAGCCGGATCTCAGTGGTGGTGGTGGTGGTGCTCGAGTGCGGCCGCCTTAGCAAACTCTAGTCGT
AGTGTTTGCGGAATTTCAGGATCGAAGCGGATGCCATTCAAAGCATTCTTTGCAGCCTCTGCTTCTGAGC
GACTGTCAAAACTGACAAAACCTACAGGCTGTTTAGATGTGAGCTTTATAAGAGAACCCTCATAGCCCTT
AAATGGTCTGAAAAGCAGATAGAGCTCCCGAGGTTTGATATCCAGAGGAAGGCCACTGACAAATAGGGTC
CGGACCTCCTCCTCCTGAAGGTTGGCCTCGCTCGGGGTGTTCTCCTTCTCGGCTTTGCCGCCGTTGTTCA
TGGGTCGACGGAGCTCGAATTCGGATCCGCGACCCATTTGCTGTCCACCAGTCATGCTAGCCATATGTAT
ATCTCCTTCTTAAAGTTAAACAAAATTATTTCTAGAGGGAAACCGTTGTGGTCTCCCTATAGTGAGTCGT
ATTAATTTCGCGGGATCGAGATCTCGGGCAGCGTTGGGTCCTGGCCACGGGTGCGCATGATCGTGCTCCT
GTCGTTGAGGACCCGGCTAGGCTGGCGGGGTTGCCTTACTGGTTAGCAGAATGAATCACCGATACGCGAG
CGAACGTGAAGCGACTGCTGCTGCAAAACGTCTGCGACCTGAGCAACAACATGAATGGTCTTCGGTTTCC
GTGTTTCGTAAAGTCTGGAAACGCGGAAGTCAGCGCCCTGCACCATTATGTTCCGGATCTGCATCGCAGG
ATGCTGCTGGCTACCCTGTGGAACACCTACATCTGTATTAACGAAGCGCTGGCATTGACCCTGAGTGATT
TTTCTCTGGTCCCGCCGCATCCATACCGCCAGTTGTTTACCC
