>Addgene plasmid #65728 | pet23a_RBPMS_1_101 | addgene partial sequence | sequence record 116902 | T7 5'-TAATACGACTCACTATAGGG-3'
GAAGGAGATATACATATGGCTAGCATGACTGGTGGACAGCAAATGGGTCGCGGATCCGAATTCGAGCTCC
GTCGACCCATGAACAACGGCGGCAAAGCCGAGAAGGAGAACACCCCGAGCGAGGCCAACCTTCAGGAGGA
GGAGGTCCGGACCCTATTTGTCAGTGGCCTTCCTCTGGATATCAAACCTCGGGAGCTCTATCTGCTTTTC
AGACCATTTAAGGGCTATGAGGGTTCTCTTATAAAGCTCACATCTAAACAGCCTGTAGGTTTTGTCAGTT
TTGACAGTCGCTCAGAAGCAGAGGCTGCAAAGAATGCTTTGAATGGCATCCGCTTCGATCCTGAAATTCC
GCAAACACTACGACTAGAGTTTGCTAAGGCGGCCGCACTCGAGCACCACCACCACCACCACTGAGATCCG
GCTGCTAACAAAGCCCGAAAGGAAGCTGAGTTGGCTGCTGCCACCGCTGAGCAATAACTAGCATAACCCC
TTGGGGCCTCTAAACGGGTCTTGAGGGGTTTTTTGCTGAAAGGAGGAACTATATCCGGATTGGCGAATGG
G
[124 nt withheld, positions 562-685]
C
[91 nt withheld, positions 687-777]
